>Addgene plasmid #209337 | pJRA104 | addgene full sequence | sequence record 420458 | Addgene NGS Result
TGGCAGGATATATTGTGGTGTAAACAAATTGACGCTTAGACAACTTAATAACACATTGCGGACGTTTTTA
ATGTACTGAATTAACGCCGAATTAATTCGAGCTCGGATCTGATAATTTATTTGAAAATTCATAAGAAAAG
CAAACGTTACATGAATTGATGAAACAATACAAAGACAGATAAAGCCACGCACATTTAGGATATTGGCCGA
GATTACTGAATATTGAGTAAGATCACGGAATTTCTGACAGGAGCATGTCTTCAATTCAGCCCAAATGGCA
GTTGAAATACTCAAACCGCCCCATATGCAGGAGCGGATCATTCATTGTTTGTTTGGTTGCCTTTGCCAAC
ATGGGAGTCCAAGATTCTGCAGTCAAATCTCGGTGACGGGCAGGACCGGACGGGGCGGTACCGGCAGGCT
GAAGTCCAGCTGCCAGAAACCCACGTCATGCCAGTTCCCGTGCTTGAAGCCGGCCGCCCGCAGCATGCCG
CGGGGGGCATATCCGAGCGCCTCGTGCATGCGCACGCTCGGGTCGTTGGGCAGCCCGATGACAGCGACCA
CGCTCTTGAAGCCCTGTGCCTCCAGGGACTTCAGCAGGTGGGTGTAGAGCGTGGAGCCCAGTCCCGTCCG
CTGGTGGCGGGGGGAGACGTACACGGTCGACTCGGCCGTCCAGTCGTAGGCGTTGCGTGCCTTCCAGGGG
CCCGCGTAGGCGATGCCGGCGACCTCGCCGTCCACCTCGGCGACGAGCCAGGGATAGCGCTCCCGCAGAC
GGACGAGGTCGTCCGTCCACTCCTGCGGTTCCTGCGGCTCGGTACGGAAGTTGACCGTGCTTGTCTCGAT
GTAGTGGTTGACGATGGTGCAGACCGCCGGCATGTCCGCCTCGGTGGCACGGCGGATGTCGGCCGGGCGT
CGTTCTGGGCTCATCGATTCGATTTGGTGTATCGAGATTGGTTATGAAATTCAGATGCTAGTGTAATGTA
TTGGTAATTTGGGAAGATATAATAGGAAGCAAGGCTATTTATCCATTTCTGAAAAGGCGAAATGGCGTCA
CCGCGAGCGTCACGCGCATTCCGTTCTTGCTGTAAAGCGTTGTTTGGTACACTTTTGACTAGCGAGGCTT
GGCGTGTCAGCGTATCTATTCAAAAGTCGTTAATGGCTGCGGATCAAGAAAAAGTTGGAATAGAAACAGA
ATACCCGCGAAATTCAGGCCCGGTTGCCATGTCCTACACGCCGAAATAAACGACCAAATTAGTAGAAAAA
TAAAAACTGACTCGGATACTTACGTCACGTCTTGCGCACTGATTTGAAAAATCTCAGAATTCGCGACGTC
GAAGCACCCACCCTAAGCCACATTTTAATCCTTCTGTTGGCCATGCCCCATCAAAGTTGCACTTAACCCA
AGATTGTGGTGGAGCTTCCCATGTTTCTCGTCTGTCCCGACGGTGTTGTGGTTGGTGCTTTCCTTACATT
CTGAGCCTCTTTCCTTCTAATCCACTCATCTGCATCTTCTTGTGTCCTTACTAATACCTCATTGGTTCCA
AATTCCCTCCCTTTAAGCACCAGCTCGTTTCTGTTCTTCCACAGCCTCCCAAGTATCCAAGGGACTAAAG
CCTCCACATTCTTCAGATCAGGATATTCTTGTTTAAGATGTTGAACTCTATGGAGGTTTGTATGAACTGA
TGATCTAGGACCGGATAAGTTCCCTTCTTCATAGCGAACTTATTCAAAGAATGTTTTGTGTATCATTCTT
GTTACATTGTTATTAATGAAAAAATATTATTGGTCATTGGACTGAACACGAGTGTTAAATATGGACCAGG
CCCCAAATAAGATCCATTGATATATGAATTAAATAACAAGAATAAATCGAGTCACCAAACCACTTGCCTT
TTTTAACGAGACTTGTTCACCAACTTGATACAAAAGTCATTATCCTATGCAAATCAATAATCATACAAAA
ATATCCAATAACACTAAAAAATTAAAAGAAATGGATAATTTCACAATATGTTATACGATAAAGAAGTTAC
TTTTCCAAGAAATTCACTGATTTTATAAGCCCACTTGCATTAGATAAATGGCAAAAAAAAACAAAAAGGA
AAAGAAATAAAGCACGAAGAATTCTAGAAAATACGAAATACGCTTCAATGCAGTGGGACCCACGGTTCAA
TTATTGCCAATTTTCAGCTCCACCGTATATTTAAAAAATAAAACGATAATGCTAAAAAAATATAAATCGT
AACGATCGTTAAATCTCAACGGCTGGATCTTATGACGACCGTTAGAAATTGTGGTTGTCGACGAGTCAGT
AATAAACGGCGTCAAAGTGGTTGCAGCCGGCACACACGAGTCGTGTTTATCAACTCAAAGCACAAATACT
TTTCCTCAACCTAAAAATAAGGCAATTAGCCAAAAACAACTTTGCGTGTAAACAACGCTCAATACACGTG
TCATTTTATTATTAGCTATTGCTTCACCGCCTTAGCTTTCTCGTGACCTAGTCGTCCTCGTCTTTTCTTC
TTCTTCTTCTATAAAACAATACCCAAAGAGCTCTTCTTCTTCACAATTCAGATTTCAATTTCTCAAAATC
TTAAAAACTTTCTCTCAATTCTCTCTACCGTGATCAAGGTAAATTTCTGTGTTCCTTATTCTCTCAAAAT
CTTCGATTTTGTTTTCGTTCGATCCCAATTTCGTATATGTTCTTTGGTTTAGATTCTGTTAATCTTAGAT
CGAAGACGATTTTCTGGGTTTGATCGTTAGATATCATCTTAATTCTCGATTAGGGTTTCATAGATATCAT
CCGATTTGTTCAAATAATTTGAGTTTTGTCGAATAATTACTCTTCGATTTGTGATTTCTATCTAGATCTG
GTGTTAGTTTCTAGTTTGTGCGATCGAATTTGTCCTCGAGATGGCAGAAATCGGTACTGGCTTTCCATTC
GACCCCCATTATGTGGAAGTCCTGGGCGAGCGCATGCACTACGTCGATGTTGGTCCGCGCGATGGCACCC
CTGTGCTGTTCCTGCACGGTAACCCGACCTCCTCCTACGTGTGGCGCAACATCATCCCGCATGTTGCACC
GACCCATCGCTGCATTGCTCCAGACCTGATCGGTATGGGCAAATCCGACAAACCAGACCTGGGTTATTTC
TTCGACGACCACGTCCGCTTCATGGATGCCTTCATCGAAGCCCTGGGTCTGGAAGAGGTCGTCCTGGTCA
TTCACGACTGGGGCTCCGCTCTGGGTTTCCACTGGGCCAAGCGCAATCCAGAGCGCGTCAAAGGTATTGC
ATTTATGGAGTTCATCCGCCCTATCCCGACCTGGGACGAATGGCCAGAATTTGCCCGCGAGACCTTCCAG
GCCTTCCGCACCACCGACGTCGGCCGCAAGCTGATCATCGATCAGAACGTTTTTATCGAGGGTACGCTGC
CGATGGGTGTCGTCCGCCCGCTGACTGAAGTCGAGATGGACCATTACCGCGAGCCGTTCCTGAATCCTGT
TGACCGCGAGCCACTGTGGCGCTTCCCAAACGAGCTGCCAATCGCCGGTGAGCCAGCGAACATCGTCGCG
CTGGTCGAAGAATACATGGACTGGCTGCACCAGTCCCCTGTCCCGAAGCTGCTGTTCTGGGGCACCCCAG
GCGTTCTGATCCCACCGGCCGAAGCCGCTCGCCTGGCCAAAAGCCTGCCTAACTGCAAGGCTGTGGACAT
CGGCCCGGGTCTGAATCTGCTGCAAGAAGACAACCCGGACCTGATCGGCAGCGAGATCGCGCGCTGGCTG
TCGACGCTTGAGATTTCCGGCTCCGGACTCAGATCACGAGCTCAAGCTTCAAATTCTGCAGTCGACGGTA
CCGCGGGCCCGGGATCATCAACAAGTTTGTACAAAAAAGCTGAACGAGAAACGTAAAATGATATAAATAT
CAATATATTAAATTAGATTTTGCATAAAAAACAGACTACATAATACTGTAAAACACAACATATCCAGTCA
CTATGGCGGCCGCATTAGGCACCCCAGGCTTTACACTTTATGCTTCCGGCTCGTATAATGTGTGGATTTT
GAGTTAGGATCCGTCGAGATTTTCAGGAGCTAAGGAAGCTAAAATGGAGAAAAAAATCACTGGATATACC
ACCGTTGATATATCCCAATGGCATCGTAAAGAACATTTTGAGGCATTTCAGTCAGTTGCTCAATGTACCT
ATAACCAGACCGTTCAGCTGGATATTACGGCCTTTTTAAAGACCGTAAAGAAAAATAAGCACAAGTTTTA
TCCGGCCTTTATTCACATTCTTGCCCGCCTGATGAATGCTCATCCGGAGTTCCGTATGGCAATGAAAGAC
GGTGAGCTGGTGATATGGGATAGTGTTCACCCTTGTTACACCGTTTTCCATGAGCAAACTGAAACGTTTT
CATCGCTCTGGAGTGAATACCACGACGATTTCCGGCAGTTTCTACACATATATTCGCAAGATGTGGCGTG
TTACGGTGAAAACCTGGCCTATTTCCCTAAAGGGTTTATTGAGAATATGTTTTTCGTCTCAGCCAATCCC
TGGGTGAGTTTCACCAGTTTTGATTTAAACGTGGCCAATATGGACAACTTCTTCGCCCCCGTTTTCACCA
TGGGCAAATATTATACGCAAGGCGACAAGGTGCTGATGCCGCTGGCGATTCAGGTTCATCATGCCGTTTG
TGATGGCTTCCATGTCGGCAGAATGCTTAATGAATTACAACAGTACTGCGATGAGTGGCAGGGCGGGGCG
TAAAGATCTGGATCCGGCTTACTAAAAGCCAGATAACAGTATGCGTATTTGCGCGCTGATTTTTGCGGTA
TAAGAATATATACTGATATGTATACCCGAAGTATGTCAAAAAGAGGTATGCTATGAAGCAGCGTATTACA
GTGACAGTTGACAGCGACAGCTATCAGTTGCTCAAGGCATATATGATGTCAATATCTCCGGTCTGGTAAG
CACAACCATGCAGAATGAAGCCCGTCGTCTGCGTGCCGAACGCTGGAAAGCGGAAAATCAGGAAGGGATG
GCTGAGGTCGCCCGGTTTATTGAAATGAACGGCTCTTTTGCTGACGAGAACAGGGGCTGGTGAAATGCAG
TTTAAGGTTTACACCTATAAAAGAGAGAGCCGTTATCGTCTGTTTGTGGATGTACAGAGTGATATTATTG
ACACGCCCGGGCGACGGATGGTGATCCCCCTGGCCAGTGCACGTCTGCTGTCAGATAAAGTCTCCCGTGA
ACTTTACCCGGTGGTGCATATCGGGGATGAAAGCTGGCGCATGATGACCACCGATATGGCCAGTGTGCCG
GTCTCCGTTATCGGGGAAGAAGTGGCTGATCTCAGCCACCGCGAAAATGACATCAAAAACGCCATTAACC
TGATGTTCTGGGGAATATAAATGTCAGGCTCCCTTATACACAGCCAGTCTGCAGGTCGACCATAGTGACT
GGATATGTTGTGTTTTACAGTATTATGTAGTCTGTTTTTTATGCAAAATCTAATTTAATATATTGATATT
TATATCATTTTACGTTTCTCGTTCAGCTTTCTTGTACAAAGTGGTTGATGATCCTAGGTGAGTCTAGAGA
GTTAATTAAGACCCGGGACTAGTCCCTAGAGTCCTGCTTTAATGAGATATGCGAGACGCCTATGATCGCA
TGATATTTGCTTTCAATTCTGTTGTGCACGTTGTAAAAAACCTGAGCATGTGTAGCTCAGATCCTTACCG
CCGGTTTCGGTTCATTCTAATGAATATATCACCCGTTACTATCGTATTTTTATGAATAATATTCTCCGTT
CAATTTACTGATTGTACCCTACTACTTATATGTACAATATTAAAATGAAAACAATATATTGTGCTGAATA
GGTTTATAGCGACATCTATGATAGAGCGCCACAATAACAAACAATTGCGTTTTATTATTACAAATCCAAT
TTTAAAAAAAGCGGCAGAACCGGTCAAACCTAAAAGACTGATTACATAAATCTTATTCAAATTTCAAAAG
TGCCCCAGGGGCTAGTATCTACGACACACCGAGCGGCGAACTAATAACGCTCACTGAAGGGAACTCCGGT
TCCCCGCCGGCGCGCATGGGTGAGATTCCTTGAAGTTGAGTATTGGCCGTCCGCTCTACCGAAAGTTACG
GGCACCATTCAACCCGGTCCAGCACGGCGGCCGGGTAACCGACTTGCTGCCCCGAGAATTATGCAGCATT
TTTTTGGTGTATGTGGGCCCCAAATGAAGTGCAGGTCAAACCTTGACAGTGACGACAAATCGTTGGGCGG
GTCCAGGGCGAATTTTGCGACAACATGTCGAGGCTCAGCAGGACCTGCATGCAGGCATGCAAGCTTGGCA
CTGGCCGTCGTTTTACAACGTCGTGACTGGGAAAACCCTGGCGTTACCCAACTTAATCGCCTTGCAGCAC
ATCCCCCTTTCGCCAGCTGGCGTAATAGCGAAGAGGCCCGCACCGATCGCCCTTCCCAACAGTTGCGCAG
CCTGAATGGCGAATGCTAGAGCAGCTTGAGCTTGGATCAGATTGTCGTTTCCCGCCTTCAGTTTAAACTA
TCAGTGTTTGACAGGATATATTGGCGGGTAAACCTAAGAGAAAAGAGCGTTTATTAGAATAATCGGATAT
TTAAAAGGGCGTGAAAAGGTTTATCCGTTCGTCCATTTGTATGTGCATGCCAACCACAGGGTTCCCCTCG
GGATCAAAGTACTTTGATCCAACCCCTCCGCTGCTATAGTGCAGTCGGCTTCTGACGTTCAGTGCAGCCG
TCTTCTGAAAACGACATGTCGCACAAGTCCTAAGTTACGCGACAGGCTGCCGCCCTGCCCTTTTCCTGGC
GTTTTCTTGTCGCGTGTTTTAGTCGCATAAAGTAGAATACTTGCGACTAGAACCGGAGACATTACGCCAT
GAACAAGAGCGCCGCCGCTGGCCTGCTGGGCTATGCCCGCGTCAGCACCGACGACCAGGACTTGACCAAC
CAACGGGCCGAACTGCACGCGGCCGGCTGCACCAAGCTGTTTTCCGAGAAGATCACCGGCACCAGGCGCG
ACCGCCCGGAGCTGGCCAGGATGCTTGACCACCTACGCCCTGGCGACGTTGTGACAGTGACCAGGCTAGA
CCGCCTGGCCCGCAGCACCCGCGACCTACTGGACATTGCCGAGCGCATCCAGGAGGCCGGCGCGGGCCTG
CGTAGCCTGGCAGAGCCGTGGGCCGACACCACCACGCCGGCCGGCCGCATGGTGTTGACCGTGTTCGCCG
GCATTGCCGAGTTCGAGCGTTCCCTAATCATCGACCGCACCCGGAGCGGGCGCGAGGCCGCCAAGGCCCG
AGGCGTGAAGTTTGGCCCCCGCCCTACCCTCACCCCGGCACAGATCGCGCACGCCCGCGAGCTGATCGAC
CAGGAAGGCCGCACCGTGAAAGAGGCGGCTGCACTGCTTGGCGTGCATCGCTCGACCCTGTACCGCGCAC
TTGAGCGCAGCGAGGAAGTGACGCCCACCGAGGCCAGGCGGCGCGGTGCCTTCCGTGAGGACGCATTGAC
CGAGGCCGACGCCCTGGCGGCCGCCGAGAATGAACGCCAAGAGGAACAAGCATGAAACCGCACCAGGACG
GCCAGGACGAACCGTTTTTCATTACCGAAGAGATCGAGGCGGAGATGATCGCGGCCGGGTACGTGTTCGA
GCCGCCCGCGCACGTCTCAACCGTGCGGCTGCATGAAATCCTGGCCGGTTTGTCTGATGCCAAGCTGGCG
GCCTGGCCGGCCAGCTTGGCCGCTGAAGAAACCGAGCGCCGCCGTCTAAAAAGGTGATGTGTATTTGAGT
AAAACAGCTTGCGTCATGCGGTCGCTGCGTATATGATGCGATGAGTAAATAAACAAATACGCAAGGGGAA
CGCATGAAGGTTATCGCTGTACTTAACCAGAAAGGCGGGTCAGGCAAGACGACCATCGCAACCCATCTAG
CCCGCGCCCTGCAACTCGCCGGGGCCGATGTTCTGTTAGTCGATTCCGATCCCCAGGGCAGTGCCCGCGA
TTGGGCGGCCGTGCGGGAAGATCAACCGCTAACCGTTGTCGGCATCGACCGCCCGACGATTGACCGCGAC
GTGAAGGCCATCGGCCGGCGCGACTTCGTAGTGATCGACGGAGCGCCCCAGGCGGCGGACTTGGCTGTGT
CCGCGATCAAGGCAGCCGACTTCGTGCTGATTCCGGTGCAGCCAAGCCCTTACGACATATGGGCCACCGC
CGACCTGGTGGAGCTGGTTAAGCAGCGCATTGAGGTCACGGATGGAAGGCTACAAGCGGCCTTTGTCGTG
TCGCGGGCGATCAAAGGCACGCGCATCGGCGGTGAGGTTGCCGAGGCGCTGGCCGGGTACGAGCTGCCCA
TTCTTGAGTCCCGTATCACGCAGCGCGTGAGCTACCCAGGCACTGCCGCCGCCGGCACAACCGTTCTTGA
ATCAGAACCCGAGGGCGACGCTGCCCGCGAGGTCCAGGCGCTGGCCGCTGAAATTAAATCAAAACTCATT
TGAGTTAATGAGGTAAAGAGAAAATGAGCAAAAGCACAAACACGCTAAGTGCCGGCCGTCCGAGCGCACG
CAGCAGCAAGGCTGCAACGTTGGCCAGCCTGGCAGACACGCCAGCCATGAAGCGGGTCAACTTTCAGTTG
CCGGCGGAGGATCACACCAAGCTGAAGATGTACGCGGTACGCCAAGGCAAGACCATTACCGAGCTGCTAT
CTGAATACATCGCGCAGCTACCAGAGTAAATGAGCAAATGAATAAATGAGTAGATGAATTTTAGCGGCTA
AAGGAGGCGGCATGGAAAATCAAGAACAACCAGGCACCGACGCCGTGGAATGCCCCATGTGTGGAGGAAC
GGGCGGTTGGCCAGGCGTAAGCGGCTGGGTTGCCTGCCGGCCCTGCAATGGCACTGGAACCCCCAAGCCC
GAGGAATCGGCGTGAGCGGTCGCAAACCATCCGGCCCGGTACAAATCGGCGCGGCGCTGGGTGATGACCT
GGTGGAGAAGTTGAAGGCCGCGCAGGCCGCCCAGCGGCAACGCATCGAGGCAGAAGCACGCCCCGGTGAA
TCGTGGCAAGCGGCCGCTGATCGAATCCGCAAAGAATCCCGGCAACCGCCGGCAGCCGGTGCGCCGTCGA
TTAGGAAGCCGCCCAAGGGCGACGAGCAACCAGATTTTTTCGTTCCGATGCTCTATGACGTGGGCACCCG
CGATAGTCGCAGCATCATGGACGTGGCCGTTTTCCGTCTGTCGAAGCGTGACCGACGAGCTGGCGAGGTG
ATCCGCTACGAGCTTCCAGACGGGCACGTAGAGGTTTCCGCAGGGCCGGCCGGCATGGCCAGTGTGTGGG
ATTACGACCTGGTACTGATGGCGGTTTCCCATCTAACCGAATCCATGAACCGATACCGGGAAGGGAAGGG
AGACAAGCCCGGCCGCGTGTTCCGTCCACACGTTGCGGACGTACTCAAGTTCTGCCGGCGAGCCGATGGC
GGAAAGCAGAAAGACGACCTGGTAGAAACCTGCATTCGGTTAAACACCACGCACGTTGCCATGCAGCGTA
CGAAGAAGGCCAAGAACGGCCGCCTGGTGACGGTATCCGAGGGTGAAGCCTTGATTAGCCGCTACAAGAT
CGTAAAGAGCGAAACCGGGCGGCCGGAGTACATCGAGATCGAGCTAGCTGATTGGATGTACCGCGAGATC
ACAGAAGGCAAGAACCCGGACGTGCTGACGGTTCACCCCGATTACTTTTTGATCGATCCCGGCATCGGCC
GTTTTCTCTACCGCCTGGCACGCCGCGCCGCAGGCAAGGCAGAAGCCAGATGGTTGTTCAAGACGATCTA
CGAACGCAGTGGCAGCGCCGGAGAGTTCAAGAAGTTCTGTTTCACCGTGCGCAAGCTGATCGGGTCAAAT
GACCTGCCGGAGTACGATTTGAAGGAGGAGGCGGGGCAGGCTGGCCCGATCCTAGTCATGCGCTACCGCA
ACCTGATCGAGGGCGAAGCATCCGCCGGTTCCTAATGTACGGAGCAGATGCTAGGGCAAATTGCCCTAGC
AGGGGAAAAAGGTCGAAAAGGTCTCTTTCCTGTGGATAGCACGTACATTGGGAACCCAAAGCCGTACATT
GGGAACCGGAACCCGTACATTGGGAACCCAAAGCCGTACATTGGGAACCGGTCACACATGTAAGTGACTG
ATATAAAAGAGAAAAAAGGCGATTTTTCCGCCTAAAACTCTTTAAAACTTATTAAAACTCTTAAAACCCG
CCTGGCCTGTGCATAACTGTCTGGCCAGCGCACAGCCGAAGAGCTGCAAAAAGCGCCTACCCTTCGGTCG
CTGCGCTCCCTACGCCCCGCCGCTTCGCGTCGGCCTATCGCGGCCGCTGGCCGCTCAAAAATGGCTGGCC
TACGGCCAGGCAATCTACCAGGGCGCGGACAAGCCGCGCCGTCGCCACTCGACCGCCGGCGCCCACATCA
AGGCACCCTGCCTCGCGCGTTTCGGTGATGACGGTGAAAACCTCTGACACATGCAGCTCCCGGAGACGGT
CACAGCTTGTCTGTAAGCGGATGCCGGGAGCAGACAAGCCCGTCAGGGCGCGTCAGCGGGTGTTGGCGGG
TGTCGGGGCGCAGCCATGACCCAGTCACGTAGCGATAGCGGAGTGTATACTGGCTTAACTATGCGGCATC
AGAGCAGATTGTACTGAGAGTGCACCATATGCGGTGTGAAATACCGCACAGATGCGTAAGGAGAAAATAC
CGCATCAGGCGCTCTTCCGCTTCCTCGCTCACTGACTCGCTGCGCTCGGTCGTTCGGCTGCGGCGAGCGG
TATCAGCTCACTCAAAGGCGGTAATACGGTTATCCACAGAATCAGGGGATAACGCAGGAAAGAACATGTG
AGCAAAAGGCCAGCAAAAGGCCAGGAACCGTAAAAAGGCCGCGTTGCTGGCGTTTTTCCATAGGCTCCGC
CCCCCTGACGAGCATCACAAAAATCGACGCTCAAGTCAGAGGTGGCGAAACCCGACAGGACTATAAAGAT
ACCAGGCGTTTCCCCCTGGAAGCTCCCTCGTGCGCTCTCCTGTTCCGACCCTGCCGCTTACCGGATACCT
GTCCGCCTTTCTCCCTTCGGGAAGCGTGGCGCTTTCTCATAGCTCACGCTGTAGGTATCTCAGTTCGGTG
TAGGTCGTTCGCTCCAAGCTGGGCTGTGTGCACGAACCCCCCGTTCAGCCCGACCGCTGCGCCTTATCCG
GTAACTATCGTCTTGAGTCCAACCCGGTAAGACACGACTTATCGCCACTGGCAGCAGCCACTGGTAACAG
GATTAGCAGAGCGAGGTATGTAGGCGGTGCTACAGAGTTCTTGAAGTGGTGGCCTAACTACGGCTACACT
AGAAGGACAGTATTTGGTATCTGCGCTCTGCTGAAGCCAGTTACCTTCGGAAAAAGAGTTGGTAGCTCTT
GATCCGGCAAACAAACCACCGCTGGTAGCGGTGGTTTTTTTGTTTGCAAGCAGCAGATTACGCGCAGAAA
AAAAGGATCTCAAGAAGATCCTTTGATCTTTTCTACGGGGTCCTGATGAATCCCCTAATGATTTTGGTAA
AAATCATTAAGTTAAGGTGGATACACATCTTGTCATATGATCAAATGGTTTCGCGAAAAATCAATAATCA
GACAACAAGATGTGCGAACTCGATATTTTACACGACTCTCTTTACCAATTCTGCCCCGAATTACACTTAA
AACGACTCAACAGCTTAACGTTGGCTTGCCACGCATTACTTGACTGTAAAACTCTCACTCTTACCGAACT
TGGCCGTAACCTGCCAACCAAAGCGAGAACAAAACATAACATCAAACGAATCGACCGATTGTTAGGTAAT
CGTCACCTCCACAAAGAGCGACTCGCTGTATACCGTTGGCATGCTAGCTTTATCTGTTCGGGCAATACGA
TGCCCATTGTACTTGTTGACTGGTCTGATATTCGTGAGCAAAAACGACTTATGGTATTGCGAGCTTCAGT
CGCACTACACGGTCGTTCTGTTACTCTTTATGAGAAAGCGTTCCCGCTTTCAGAGCAATGTTCAAAGAAA
GCTCATGACCAATTTCTAGCCGACCTTGCGAGCATTCTACCGAGTAACACCACACCGCTCATTGTCAGTG
ATGCTGGCTTTAAAGTGCCATGGTATAAATCCGTTGAGAAGCTGGGTTGGTACTGGTTAAGTCGAGTAAG
AGGAAAAGTACAATATGCAGACCTAGGAGCGGAAAACTGGAAACCTATCAGCAACTTACATGATATGTCA
TCTAGTCACTCAAAGACTTTAGGCTATAAGAGGCTGACTAAAAGCAATCCAATCTCATGCCAAATTCTAT
TGTATAAATCTCGCTCTAAAGGCCGAAAAAATCAGCGCTCGACACGGACTCATTGTCACCACCCGTCACC
TAAAATCTACTCAGCGTCGGCAAAGGAGCCATGGGTTCTAGCAACTAACTTACCTGTTGAAATTCGAACA
CCCAAACAACTTGTTAATATCTATTCGAAGCGAATGCAGATTGAAGAAACCTTCCGAGACTTGAAAAGTC
CTGCCTACGGACTAGGCCTACGCCATAGCCGAACGAGCAGCTCAGAGCGTTTTGATATCATGCTGCTAAT
CGCCCTGATGCTTCAACTAACATGTTGGCTTGCGGGCGTTCATGCTCAGAAACAAGGTTGGGACAAGCAC
TTCCAGGCTAACACAGTCAGAAATCGAAACGTACTCTCAACAGTTCGCTTAGGCATGGAAGTTTTGCGGC
ATTCTGGCTACACAATAACAAGGGAAGACTTACTCGTGGCTGCAACCCTACTAGCTCAAAATTTATTCAC
ACATGGTTACGCTTTGGGGAAATTATGAGGGGATCTCTCAGTACGGGGTCTGACGCTCAGTGGAACGAAA
ACTCACGTTAAGGGATTTTGGTCATGCAATGTTATGGAGCAGCAACGATGTTACGCAGCAGGGCAGTCGC
CCTAAAACAAAGTTAAACATCATGAGGGAAGCGGTGATCGCCGAAGTATCGACTCAACTATCAGAGGTAG
TTGGCGTCATCGAGCGCCATCTCGAACCGACGTTGCTGGCCGTACATTTGTACGGCTCCGCAGTGGATGG
CGGCCTGAAGCCACACAGTGATATTGATTTGCTGGTTACGGTGACCGTAAGGCTTGATGAAACAACGCGG
CGAGCTTTGATCAACGACCTTTTGGAAACTTCGGCTTCCCCTGGAGAGAGCGAGATTCTCCGCGCTGTAG
AAGTCACCATTGTTGTGCACGACGACATCATTCCGTGGCGTTATCCAGCTAAGCGCGAACTGCAATTTGG
AGAATGGCAGCGCAATGACATTCTTGCAGGTATCTTCGAGCCAGCCACGATCGACATTGATCTGGCTATC
TTGCTGACAAAAGCAAGAGAACATAGCGTTGCCTTGGTAGGTCCAGCGGCGGAGGAACTCTTTGATCCGG
TTCCTGAACAGGATCTATTTGAGGCGCTAAATGAAACCTTAACGCTATGGAACTCGCCGCCCGACTGGGC
TGGCGATGAGCGAAATGTAGTGCTTACGTTGTCCCGCATTTGGTACAGCGCAGTAACCGGCAAAATCGCG
CCGAAGGATGTCGCTGCCGACTGGGCAATGGAGCGCCTGCCGGCCCAGTATCAGCCCGTCATACTTGAAG
CTAGACAGGCTTATCTTGGACAAGAAGAAGATCGCTTGGCCTCGCGCGCAGATCAGTTGGAAGAATTTGT
CCACTACGTGAAAGGCGAGATCACCAAGGTAGTCGGCAAATAATAACAAGACGAACTCCAATTCACTGTT
CCTTGCATTCTAAAACCTTAAATACCAGAAAACAGCTTTTTCAAAGTTGTTTTCAAAGTTGGCGTATAAC
ATAGTATCGACGGAGCCGATTTTGAAACCGCGGTGATCACAGGCAGCAACGCTCTGTCATCGTTACAATC
AACATGCTACCCTCCGCGAGATCATCCGTGTTTCAAACCCGGCAGCTTAGTTGCCGTTCTTCCGAATAGC
ATCGGTAACATGAGCAAAGTCTGCCGCCTTACAACGGCTCTCCCGCTGACGCCGTCCCGGACTGATGGGC
TGCCTGTATCGAGTGGTGATTTTGTGCCGAGCTGCCGGTCGGGGAGCTGTTGGCTGGCTGG
Features (pLannotate 1.2.2; 26 found; start..end, strand, type, name):
      1..25      +  misc_feature   LB T-DNA repeat: left border repeat from nopaline C58 T-DNA
    111..363     -  terminator     MAS terminator: mannopine synthase terminator
    376..924     -  CDS            bar: PAT_STRHY - Experimental evidence at protein level: Swiss-Prot protein existence level 1. Inactivates phosphinothricin (PPT) by transfer of an acetyl group from acetyl CoA. Can also acetylate demethylphosphinothricin but not PTT or glutamate. This enzyme is an effector of phosphinothricin tripeptide (PTT or bialaphos) resistance. From Streptomyces hygroscopicus. Introduced by genetic manipulation and expressed in glufosinate-tolerant maize by Dekalb Genetics.
    930..1310    -  promoter       MAS promoter: mannopine synthase promoter (Velten et al., 1984)
   2911..3801    +  CDS            HaloTag®: modified bacterial dehalogenase that forms covalent bonds with chloroalkane derivatives
   3802..3866    +  misc_feature   MCS: multiple cloning site
   3871..3995    +  protein_bind   attR1: mutant version of attR; recombination site for the Gateway® LR reaction LR Clonase™
   4020..4050    +  promoter       lac UV5 promoter: E. coli lac promoter with an "up" mutation
   4074..4103    +  promoter       cat promoter (fragment): promoter of the E. coli cat gene encoding chloramphenicol acetyltransferase
   4104..4760    +  CDS            cat: CAT_ECOLX - Experimental evidence at protein level: Swiss-Prot protein existence level 1. This enzyme is an effector of chloramphenicol resistance in bacteria. From Escherichia coli. This protein is used as a marker in many commonly used cloning vectors, such as pACYC184.
   4942..5100    +  CDS            ccdA (fragment): CCDA_ECO57 - Also known as H, letA. Experimental evidence at protein level: Swiss-Prot protein existence level 1. Antitoxin component of a type II toxin-antitoxin (TA) system which inhibits the post-segregational killing (PSK) of plasmid-free cells, also referred to as a plasmid addiction system. Binds to and blocks the activity of CcdB; will also remove bound CcdB protein from the CcdB-GyrA complex by forming a CcdA-CcdB complex, a process termed rejuvenation. Functions as a transcriptional corepressor for the ccdAB operon, repression also requires CcdB (By similarity). From Escherichia coli
   5105..5407    +  CDS            ccdB: CCDB_ECOLI - Also known as G, letB, letD. Experimental evidence at protein level: Swiss-Prot protein existence level 1. Toxic component of a type II toxin-antitoxin (TA) system, functioning in plasmid maintainence. Responsible for the post- segregational killing (PSK) of plasmid-free cells, also referred to as a plasmid addiction system. Half-life of over 2 hours. Cell killing by CcdB is accompanied by filamentation, defects in chromosome and plasmid segregation, defects in cell division, formation of anucleate cells, decreased DNA synthesis and plasmid loss. Interferes with the activity of DN
   5451..5575    -  protein_bind   attR2: mutant version of attR; recombination site for the Gateway® LR reaction LR Clonase™
   5634..6341    +  terminator     OCS terminator: octopine synthase terminator
   6369..6523    +  CDS            lacZα (fragment): LacZα fragment of β-galactosidase; lacZ fragment
   6589..6613    +  misc_feature   RB T-DNA repeat: right border repeat from nopaline C58 T-DNA
   6953..7354    +  CDS            Y4CG_SINFN (fragment): Protein inferred from homology: Swiss-Prot protein existence level 3. From Sinorhizobium fredii (strain NBRC 101917 / NGR234).
   7914..8543    +  CDS            pVS1 StaA: stability protein from the Pseudomonas plasmid pVS1 (Heeb et al., 2000)
   8972..10045   +  CDS            pVS1 RepA: replication protein from the Pseudomonas plasmid pVS1 (Heeb et al., 2000)
  10111..10305   +  rep_origin     pVS1 oriV: origin of replication for the Pseudomonas plasmid pVS1 (Heeb et al., 2000)
  10508..10547   +  CDS            rop (fragment): Rop protein, which maintains plasmids at low copy number; rop
  10649..10789   +  misc_feature   bom: basis of mobility region from pBR322
  10975..11563   -  rep_origin     ori: high-copy-number ColE1/pMB1/pBR322/pUC origin of replication
  11637..11706   -  ncRNA          RNA-OUT: Accession: RF00240 - RNA-OUT
  12979..13035   +  CDS            GmR (fragment): gentamycin acetyltransferase; aacC1; confers resistance to gentamycin
  13042..13833   +  CDS            SmR: aminoglycoside adenylyltransferase (Murphy, 1985); aadA; confers resistance to spectinomycin and streptomycin
