[The description below was written by a language model from this plasmid's Addgene catalogue record and pLannotate feature annotations shown in this document.]
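Description:
pJRA104 is an empty Gateway destination binary vector, built on the pJRA-GW backbone, for Agrobacterium-mediated plant transformation. Its purpose is to express a protein of interest as an N-terminal HaloTag fusion under the Arabidopsis UBQ10 promoter. The roughly 14.2 kb plasmid carries a ColE1/pMB1-type origin with the pBR322 bom region for high-copy propagation in E. coli. The pVS1 oriV, RepA and StaA functions provide replication and stable maintenance in Agrobacterium. Bacterial selection relies on the aadA (SmR) gene for spectinomycin/streptomycin resistance. The chloramphenicol resistance gene lies inside the Gateway cassette. Because the unrecombined vector encodes the CcdB toxin, it has to be maintained in a ccdB-tolerant strain.

The T-DNA is bounded by nopaline-type left and right border repeats. Next to the left border is the plant selection unit: the bar phosphinothricin acetyltransferase gene, placed between the mannopine synthase promoter and terminator, which confers Basta (glufosinate) resistance on transformed plants. The expression unit follows. The UBQ10 promoter is named in the catalogue entry but was not annotated in the feature table; it presumably lies in the unannotated stretch upstream of HaloTag. After the HaloTag coding sequence come a short multiple cloning site, an attR1–cat–ccdB–attR2 cassette and the octopine synthase terminator.

An LR reaction with an entry clone replaces the cat/ccdB cassette with the gene of interest downstream of HaloTag, and loss of ccdB counterselects against unrecombined vector. HaloTag is a modified dehalogenase that bonds covalently to chloroalkane ligands, so the fusion protein can be labelled with such ligands in transformed plants.
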