Addgene plasmid #209337: pJRA104
Purpose: (Empty Backbone) Gateway cloning compatible binary vector for agrobacterium mediated transformation. Arabidopsis UBQ10 promoter expression of N-terminal HaloTag fusion protein.
Depositing lab: Lucia Strader. Depositing organization: Duke University. Publication: An improved toolkit of gateway- and gibson assembly-compatible vectors for protoplast transfection and agrobacterium-mediated plant transformation. Allen JR, Flanagan M, Pathak S, Emenecker SK, Emenecker RJ, Strader LC. BMC Res Notes. 2025 Apr 8;18(1):149. doi: 10.1186/s13104-025-07231-1. PubMed 40200324.
Backbone
  Vector backbone: pJRA-GW
  Vector type: Plant Expression
  Selectable markers: Basta
Growth in bacteria
  Bacterial resistance: Chloramphenicol and Spectinomycin, 25 & 50 μg/mL
  Growth temperature: 37°C
  Growth strain: ccdB Survival
  Copy number: High Copy
Gene/Insert
  Gene/Insert name: None
Terms and licenses: Academic/Nonprofit Terms; Industry Terms: Not Available to Industry
Depositor comments: Please visit https://doi.org/10.21203/rs.3.rs-3558280/v1 for preprint.
How to cite: pJRA104 was a gift from Lucia Strader (Addgene plasmid # 209337 ; http://n2t.net/addgene:209337 ; RRID:Addgene_209337)
